Addgene plasmid #128213: pFH51
Purpose: improved sgRNA backbone for tRNA-gRNA array, Position 1, combine with OsU3 promoter module (pFH38)
Depositing lab: Vladimir Nekrasov. Depositing organization: Rothamsted Research. Publication: A modular cloning toolkit for genome editing in plants. Hahn F, Korolev A, Sanjurjo Loures L, Nekrasov V. BMC Plant Biol. 2020 Apr 23;20(1):179. doi: 10.1186/s12870-020-02388-2. PubMed 32326901.
Backbone
  Vector backbone: pUC57-Kan-mini
  Backbone manufacturer: GenScript
  Vector type: Plant Expression, CRISPR, Synthetic Biology
Growth in bacteria
  Bacterial resistance: Kanamycin, 50 μg/mL
  Growth temperature: 37°C
  Growth strain: DH5alpha
  Copy number: High Copy
Gene/Insert
  Gene/Insert name: improved sgRNA backbone for tRNA-gRNA array, Position 1, combine with OsU3 promoter module (pFH38)
  Species: Synthetic
Terms and licenses: Academic/Nonprofit Terms; Industry Terms: Not Available to Industry
How to cite: pFH51 was a gift from Vladimir Nekrasov (Addgene plasmid # 128213 ; http://n2t.net/addgene:128213 ; RRID:Addgene_128213)
