[The description below was written by a language model from this plasmid's Addgene catalogue record and pLannotate feature annotations shown in this document.]
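Description:
pFH51 is a small (about 2.5 kb) cloning module from a modular toolkit for plant genome editing, built in the pUC57-Kan-mini backbone. It is propagated in E. coli from the high-copy ColE1/pUC origin and selected with kanamycin through an aph(3')-Ia resistance gene. Short fragments annotated as rop, bom and lacI appear to be backbone or cassette remnants rather than functional elements.

The synthetic insert is described as an improved sgRNA backbone for assembling tRNA-gRNA arrays, designed for position 1 of the array and intended to be joined to a separate OsU3 promoter module (pFH38). The plasmid therefore carries no plant promoter of its own. The feature table shows a tRNA element, followed by a lac promoter/operator and lacZα fragment with a pUC-type multiple cloning site, and then a sequence matching part of the Streptococcus pyogenes tracrRNA, which corresponds to the Cas9 sgRNA scaffold. This layout suggests that the lacZα cassette is a placeholder sitting where the guide spacer belongs, so that replacing it could be followed by blue/white screening. The record does not state the cloning enzymes or the mechanism, nor which scaffold modifications make the backbone "improved".

In a tRNA-gRNA array, several guides are transcribed as one Pol III transcript, and endogenous tRNA-processing enzymes cut at the tRNA units to release individual sgRNAs. pFH51 supplies the first such unit for multiplexed Cas9 editing constructs in plants. The rice U3 promoter pairing points to use in monocots, though no target species is given.
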