Features (pLannotate 1.2.2; 12 found; start..end, strand, type, name):
     82..152     +  ncRNA          tRNA: Accession: RF00005 - tRNA
    162..204     +  CDS            lacI (fragment): lac repressor; lacI; The lac repressor binds to the lac operator to inhibit transcription in E. coli. This inhibition can be relieved by adding lactose or isopropyl-β-D-thiogalactopyranoside (IPTG).
    217..238     +  protein_bind   CAP binding site: CAP binding activates transcription in the presence of cAMP. E. coli catabolite activator protein
    253..283     +  promoter       lac promoter: promoter for the E. coli lac operon
    291..307     +  protein_bind   lac operator: The lac repressor binds to the lac operator to inhibit transcription in E. coli. This inhibition can be relieved by adding lactose or isopropyl-β-D-thiogalactopyranoside (IPTG). lac repressor encoded by lacI
    344..400     -  misc_feature   MCS: pUC18/19 multiple cloning site
    397..554     +  CDS            lacZα (fragment): LacZα fragment of β-galactosidase; lacZ fragment
    560..659     -  misc_feature   bom (fragment): basis of mobility region from pBR322
    766..787     +  misc_RNA       tracrRNA (fragment): trans-activating CRISPR RNA for the Streptococcus pyogenes CRISPR/Cas9 system
    865..1453    -  rep_origin     ori: high-copy-number ColE1/pMB1/pBR322/pUC origin of replication
   1631..2440    -  CDS            KanR: aminoglycoside phosphotransferase; aph(3')-Ia; confers resistance to kanamycin in bacteria or G418 (Geneticin®) in eukaryotes
   2547..35      +  CDS            rop (fragment) (across the origin): Rop protein, which maintains plasmids at low copy number; rop
>Addgene plasmid #128213 | pFH51 | addgene full sequence | sequence record 252899 | Addgene NGS Result
TCGCGCGTTTCGGTGATGACGGTGAAAACCTCTGACACATGCAGCTCCCGGACGTCATTGTCGATGGTCT
CATGGCAACAAAGCACCAGTGGTCTAGTGGTAGAATAGTACCCTGCCACGGTACAGACCCGGGTTCGATT
CCCGGCTGGTGCATTGTCTTCGCAGCTGGCACGACAGGTTTCCCGACTGGAAAGCGGGCAGTGAGCGCAA
CGCAATTAATGTGAGTTAGCTCACTCATTAGGCACCCCAGGCTTTACACTTTATGCTTCCGGCTCGTATG
TTGTGTGGAATTGTGAGCGGATAACAATTTCACACAGGAAACAGCTATGACCATGATTACGCCAAGCTTG
CATGCCTGCAGGTCGACTCTAGAGGATCCCCGGGTACCGAGCTCGAATTCACTGGCCGTCGTTTTACAAC
GTCGTGACTGGGAAAACCCTGGCGTTACCCAACTTAATCGCCTTGCAGCACATCCCCCTTTCGCCAGCTG
GCGTAATAGCGAAGAGGCCCGCACCGATCGCCCTTCCCAACAGTTGCGCAGCCTGAATGGCGAATGGCGC
CTGATGCGGTATTTTCTCCTTACGCATCTGTGCGGTATTTCACACCGCATATGGTGCACTCTCAGTACAA
TCTGCTCTGATGCCGCATAGTTAAGCCAGCCCCGACACCCGCCAACACCCGCTGACGCGCCCTGACGGGC
TTGTCTGCTCCCGGCATCCGCTTACAGACAAGCTGTGACGAAGACAAGTTTCAGAGCTATGCTGGAAACA
GCATAGCAAGTTGAAATTGAGACCATCATTGTCACATGTGAGCAAAAGGCCAGCAAAAGGCCAGGAACCG
TAAAAAGGCCGCGTTGCTGGCGTTTTTCCATAGGCTCCGCCCCCCTGACGAGCATCACAAAAATCGACGC
TCAAGTCAGAGGTGGCGAAACCCGACAGGACTATAAAGATACCAGGCGTTTCCCCCTGGAAGCTCCCTCG
TGCGCTCTCCTGTTCCGACCCTGCCGCTTACCGGATACCTGTCCGCCTTTCTCCCTTCGGGAAGCGTGGC
GCTTTCTCATAGCTCACGCTGTAGGTATCTCAGTTCGGTGTAGGTCGTTCGCTCCAAGCTGGGCTGTGTG
CACGAACCCCCCGTTCAGCCCGACCGCTGCGCCTTATCCGGTAACTATCGTCTTGAGTCCAACCCGGTAA
GACACGACTTATCGCCACTGGCAGCAGCCACTGGTAACAGGATTAGCAGAGCGAGGTATGTAGGCGGTGC
TACAGAGTTCTTGAAGTGGTGGCCTAACTACGGCTACACTAGAAGAACAGTATTTGGTATCTGCGCTCTG
CTGAAGCCAGTTACCTTCGGAAAAAGAGTTGGTAGCTCTTGATCCGGCAAACAAACCACCGCTGGTAGCG
GTGGTTTTTTTGTTTGCAAGCAGCAGATTACGCGCAGAAAAAAAGGATCTCAAGAAGATCCTTTGATCTT
TTCTACGGGGTCTGACGCTCAGTGGAACGAAAACTCACGTTAAGGGATTTTGGTCATGAGATTATCAAAA
AGGATCTTCACCTAGATCCTTTTAAATTAAAAATGAAGTTTTAAATCAAGCCCAATCTGAATAATGTTAC
AACCAATTAACCAATTCTGATTAGAAAAACTCATCGAGCATCAAATGAAACTGCAATTTATTCATATCAG
GATTATCAATACCATATTTTTGAAAAAGCCGTTTCTGTAATGAAGGAGAAAACTCACCGAGGCAGTTCCA
TAGGATGGCAAGATCCTGGTATCGGTCTGCGATTCCGACTCGTCCAACATCAATACAACCTATTAATTTC
CCCTCGTCAAAAATAAGGTTATCAAGTGAGAAATCACCATGAGTGACGACTGAATCCGGTGAGAATGGCA
AAAGTTTATGCATTTCTTTCCAGACTTGTTCAACAGGCCAGCCATTACGCTCGTCATCAAAATCACTCGC
ATCAACCAAACCGTTATTCATTCGTGATTGCGCCTGAGCGAGACGAAATACGCGATCGCTGTTAAAAGGA
CAATTACAAACAGGAATCGAATGCAACCGGCGCAGGAACACTGCCAGCGCATCAACAATATTTTCACCTG
AATCAGGATATTCTTCTAATACCTGGAATGCTGTTTTTCCGGGGATCGCAGTGGTGAGTAACCATGCATC
ATCAGGAGTACGGATAAAATGCTTGATGGTCGGAAGAGGCATAAATTCCGTCAGCCAGTTTAGTCTGACC
ATCTCATCTGTAACATCATTGGCAACGCTACCTTTGCCATGTTTCAGAAACAACTCTGGCGCATCGGGCT
TCCCATACAAGCGATAGATTGTCGCACCTGATTGCCCGACATTATCGCGAGCCCATTTATACCCATATAA
ATCAGCATCCATGTTGGAATTTAATCGCGGCCTCGACGTTTCCCGTTGAATATGGCTCATAACACCCCTT
GTATTACTGTTTATGTAAGCAGACAGTTTTATTGTTCATGATGATATATTTTTATCTTGTGCAATGTAAC
ATCAGAGATTTTGAGACACGGGCCAGAGCTGCA
